>Addgene plasmid #184296 | I34L | addgene full sequence | sequence record 362194 | Addgene NGS Result
GCAAATGGCATTCTGACATCCTCTTGATTAGAATCTAGCAAGACCGGTCTTCTCGTAAGTGCCCAACTTG
AACTGAGGAACAGTCATGTCTAAGGCTACAAACTCAATGATGATGATGATGATGGTCGACGGCGCTATTC
AGATCCTCTTCTGAGATGAGTTTTTGTTCTAGAAAGCTGGCGGCCGCACTTTCACCAGCCTGCTTTTCCT
GTTCAATCGTTTCCTTAGATGGCAATGGATTCTTCTCTTGGGTCTCAGTTTTTTTCAATTTAGATTTATC
AAACTTCTCTATCTCAGCCATGTCGGGCTTATCAGAGGCAGAACCTCCACTTGATCCTCCAGATCCTCCT
CTAGAAGCGCCCTGAAACAATACTTCAAGGGATCCACCACTACCTCCACTTCCACCAAAGCACTTACGGT
GGACGATACTTGGTCCTGATTCATCGTATTCCTGTTTAGAGATCCACATTTGTTGGAATGTACTAAGAGA
GGCCAATATAGAACCGCCTATCCAAACAGAATACTTACGCTCAGGTGGTGCGATGATTTTAATTTTCATA
GTAGATGGAGCCAAGGCCGTGATTTCCTTTTGCATTCTATCTGCAATACCTGGGTACATCGTAGTTCCTC
CACTCAGGACCGTATTTGCGTACAAGTCCTTTCTAATAGCTGCAGCACACTTCATGATAGAATTGTAAGT
AGTCTCGTGGATTCCACATGCCTCCATTCCCAAAAATGATGGCTGGAACAGGGCCTCAGGACATCGAAAT
CTTTCGTTGCCGATGGTAATAACCTGACCGTCTGGCAATTCGTAAGACTTCTCAAGTGAACTACTAGATG
CAGCTGTAGCCATTTCCTGTTCAAAATCAAGGGCAACGTAACACAATTTTTCCTTAATATCTCTGACAAT
CTCACGCTCAGCAGTTGTGGTAAAGGAGTACCCTCGTTCTGTAAGAATTTTCATAAGGTAATCAGTCAGG
TCACGGCCAGCCAAATCTAGACGCAAAATAGCATGAGGTAAAGCATAACCTTCGTATATTGGTACAGTAT
GAGAGACCCCATCTCCTGAGTCTAAAACTATTCCCGTGGTTCTGCCTGAAGCATACAAGGACAATACAGC
TTGGATGGCGACATACATGGCTGGAGTGTTGAAAGTCTCGAACATTATTTGGGTCATTTTTTCTCTATTG
GCTTTTGGATTAAGAGGAGCCTCTGTCAATAAGACTGGATGCTCTTCAGGTGCCACTCTCAATTCGTTGT
AGAATGTGTGATGCCAGATTTTCTCCATGTCATCCCAGTTAGTAACTATACCATGCTCAATTGGGTACTT
CAATGTCAATATTCCTCTTTTAGATTGAGCTTCGTCTCCCACGTAAGAGTCTTTTTGACCCATGCCGACC
ATTACGCCTTGATGACGGGGTCGACCTACCAAAGAAGGGAAAACAGCTCTAGGGGCGTCGTCCCCAGCAA
AACCTGCTTTACACATACCTGAACCGTTATCCACAACCAAGGCGGCTACCTCCTCATCACACATGAATTC
CTCGTTTCGAATAATTAGTTGTTTTTTGATCTTCTCAAGTTGTCGTTAAAAGTCGTTAAAATCAAAAGCT
TGTCAATTGGAACCAGTCGCAATTATGAAAGTAAGCTAATAATGATGATAAAAAAAAAGGTTTAAGACAG
GGCAGCTTCCTTCTGTTTATATATTGCTGTCAAGTAGGGGTTAGAACAGTTAAATTTTGATCATGAACGT
TAGGCTATCAGCAGTATTCCCACCAGAATCTTGGAAGCATACAATGTGGAGACAATGCATAATCATCCAA
AAAGCGGGTGTTTCCCCATTTGCGTTTCGGCACAGGTGCACCGGGGTTCAGAAGCGATAGAGAGACTGCG
CTAAGCATTAATGAGATTATTTTTGAGCATTCGTCAATCAATACCAAACAAGACAAACGGTATGCCGACT
TTTGGAAGTTTCTTTTTGACCAACTGGCCGTTAGCATTTCAACGAACCAAACTTAGTTCATCTTGGATGA
GATCACGCTTTTGTCATATTAGGTTCCAAGACAGCGTTTAAACTGTCAGTTTTGGGCCATTTGGGGAACA
TGAAACTATTTGACCCCACACTCAGAAAGCCCTCATCTGGAGTGATGTTCGGGTGTAATGCGGAGCTTGT
TGCATTCGGAAATAAACAAACATGAACCTCGCCAGGGGGGCCAGGATAGACAGGCTAATAAAGTCATGGT
GTTAGTAGCCTAATAGAAGGAATTGGAATGAGCGAGCTCCAATCAAGCCCAATAACTGGGCTGGTTTTTC
GATGGCAAAAGTGGGTGTTGAGGAGAAGAGGAGTGGAGGTCCTGCGTTTGCAACGGTCTGCTGCTAGTGT
ATCCCCTCCTGTTGCGTTTGGCACTTATGTGTGAGAATGGACCTGTGGATGTCGGATGGCAAAAAGGTTT
CATTCAACCTTTCGTCTTTGGATGTTAGATCTGATCTCATGACCAAAATCCCTTAACGTGAGTTTTCGTT
CCACTGAGCGTCAGACCCCGTAGAAAAGATCAAAGGATCTTCTTGAGATCCTTTTTTTCTGCGCGTAATC
TGCTGCTTGCAAACAAAAAAACCACCGCTACCAGCGGTGGTTTGTTTGCCGGATCAAGAGCTACCAACTC
TTTTTCCGAAGGTAACTGGCTTCAGCAGAGCGCAGATACCAAATACTGTTCTTCTAGTGTAGCCGTAGTT
AGGCCACCACTTCAAGAACTCTGTAGCACCGCCTACATACCTCGCTCTGCTAATCCTGTTACCAGTGGCT
GCTGCCAGTGGCGATAAGTCGTGTCTTACCGGGTTGGACTCAAGACGATAGTTACCGGATAAGGCGCAGC
GGTCGGGCTGAACGGGGGGTTCGTGCACACAGCCCAGCTTGGAGCGAACGACCTACACCGAACTGAGATA
CCTACAGCGTGAGCTATGAGAAAGCGCCACGCTTCCCGAAGGGAGAAAGGCGGACAGGTATCCGGTAAGC
GGCAGGGTCGGAACAGGAGAGCGCACGAGGGAGCTTCCAGGGGGAAACGCCTGGTATCTTTATAGTCCTG
TCGGGTTTCGCCACCTCTGACTTGAGCGTCGATTTTTGTGATGCTCGTCAGGGGGGCGGAGCCTATGGAA
AAACGCCAGCAACGCGGCCTTTTTACGGTTCCTGGCCTTTTGCTGGCCTTTTGCTCACATGTTGGTCTCC
AGCTTGCAAATTAAAGCCTTCGAGCGTCCCAAAACCTTCTCAAGCAAGGTTTTCAGTATAATGTTACATG
CGTACACGCGTCTGTACAGAAAAAAAAGAAAAATTTGAAATATAAATAACGTTCTTAATACTAACATAAC
TATAAAAAAATAAATAGGGACCTAGACTTCAGGTTGTCTAACTCCTTCCTTTTCGGTTAGAGCGGATGTG
GGGGGAGGGCGTGAATGTAAGCGTGACATAACTAATTACATGATATCGACAAAGGAAAAGGGGGACGGAT
CTCCGAGGCCTCGGACCCGTCGGGCCGCGTCGGACGTGTCAGTCCTGCTCCTCGGCCACGAAGTGCACGC
AGTTGCCGGCCGGGTCGCGCAGGGCGAACTCCCGCCCCCACGGCTGCTCGCCGATCTCGGTCATGGCCGG
CCCGGAGGCGTCCCGGAAGTTCGTGGACACGACCTCCGACCACTCGGCGTACAGCTCGTCCAGGCCGCGC
ACCCACACCCAGGCCAGGGTGTTGTCCGGCACCACCTGGTCCTGGACCGCGCTGATGAACAGGGTCACGT
CGTCCCGGACCACACCGGCGAAGTCGTCCTCCACGAAGTCCCGGGAGAACCCGAGCCGGTCGGTCCAGAA
CTCGACCGCTCCGGCGACGTCGCGCGCGGTGAGCACCGGAACGGCACTGGTCAACTTGGCCATGGTTTAG
TTCCTCACCTTGTCGTATTATACTATGCCGATATACTATGCCGATGATTAATTGTCAACACCGCCCTTAG
ATTAGATTGCTATGCTTTCTTTCTAATGAGCAAGAAGTAAAAAAAGTTGTAATAGAACAAGAAAAATGAA
ACTGAAACTTGAGAAATTGAAGACCGTTTATTAACTTAAATATCAATGGGAGGTCATCGAAAGAGAAAAA
AATCAAAAAAAAAAATTTTCAAGAAAAAGAAACGTGATAAAAATTTTTATTGCCTTTTTCGACGAAGAAA
AAGAAACGAGGCGGTCTCTTTTTTCTTTTCCAAACCTTTAGTACGGGTAATTAACGACACCCTAGAGGAA
GAAAGAGGGGAAATTTAGTATGCTGTGCTTGGGTGTTTTGAAGTGGTACGGCGATGCGCGGAGTCCGAGA
AAATCTGGAAGAGTAAAAAAGGAGTAGAAACATTTTGAAGCTATGGTGTGTGGGGGATCCGCACAAACGA
AGGTCTCACTTAATCTTCTGTACTCTGAAGAGGAGTGGGAAATACCAAGAAAAACATCAAACTCGAATGA
TTTTCCCAAACCCCTACCACAAGATATTCATCAGCTGCGAGATAGGCTGATCAGGAGCAAGCTCGTACGA
GAAGAAACAAAATGACAAAAAAAATCCTATACTATATAGGTTACAAATAAAAAAGTATCAAAAATGAAGC
CTGCATCTCTCAG
Features (pLannotate 1.2.2; 11 found; start..end, strand, type, name):
     31..96      -  CDS            AOX1 (fragment): ALOX1_KOMPC - Experimental evidence at protein level: Swiss-Prot protein existence level 1. Major isoform of alcohol oxidase, which catalyzes the oxidation of methanol to formaldehyde and hydrogen peroxide, the first step in the methanol utilization pathway of methylotrophic yeasts. From Komagataella phaffii (strain ATCC 76273 / CBS 7435 / CECT 11047 / NRRL Y-11430 / Wegner 21-1) (Yeast) (Pichia pastoris).
    107..124     -  CDS            capTEV™ (fragment): composite tag for in vivo biotinylation, TEV protease cleavage, and 6xHis tagging
    188..316     -  CDS            TMSB4: TYB4_BOVIN - Also known as THYB4. Experimental evidence at protein level: Swiss-Prot protein existence level 1. Seraspenide inhibits the entry of hematopoietic pluripotent stem cells into the S-phase. From Bos taurus (Bovine).
    407..1534    -  CDS            Act5C: ACT1_DROME - Experimental evidence at protein level: Swiss-Prot protein existence level 1. Multiple isoforms are involved in various cellular functions such as cytoskeleton structure, cell mobility, chromosome movement and muscle contraction. From Drosophila melanogaster (Fruit fly).
   1543..2481    -  promoter       AOX1 promoter: Pichia pastoris AOX1; inducible promoter, regulated by methanol
   2563..3151    +  rep_origin     ori: high-copy-number ColE1/pMB1/pBR322/pUC origin of replication
   3226..3473    -  terminator     CYC1 terminator: S. cerevisiae CYC1; transcription terminator for CYC1
   3539..3913    -  CDS            BleoR: antibiotic-binding protein; Sh ble from Streptoalloteichus hindustanus; confers resistance to bleomycin, phleomycin, and Zeocin™
   3932..3979    -  promoter       EM7 promoter: synthetic bacterial promoter&nbsp
   3986..4393    -  promoter       TEF1 promoter: S. cerevisiae TEF1; promoter for EF-1α
   4414..27      -  terminator     AOX1 terminator (across the origin): Pichia pastoris AOX1; transcription terminator for AOX1
