[The description below was written by a language model from this plasmid's Addgene catalogue record and pLannotate feature annotations shown in this document.]
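Description:
I34L is a yeast expression plasmid built on the Invitrogen pPICZ B backbone for methanol-inducible production of a mutant Drosophila melanogaster cytoplasmic actin (Act5C) in Pichia pastoris; the depositor notes that it can be expressed in strain GS115. The sequenced construct is about 4.6 kb. It is propagated in E. coli through a high-copy ColE1/pUC-type origin. A single Sh ble (BleoR) gene provides Zeocin selection in both hosts, because it sits behind tandem TEF1 (yeast) and EM7 (bacterial) promoters and is followed by the CYC1 terminator. The feature table shows no yeast replication origin, which is consistent with pPICZ vectors being maintained by integration into the Pichia genome through their AOX1 homology.

The expression cassette places the Act5C coding sequence, cloned between EcoRI and NotI, under the AOX1 promoter and upstream of the AOX1 terminator. The actin carries the I34L point substitution that gives the plasmid its name. It is fused at its C terminus to thymosin β4, which is followed by a hexahistidine tag; the short "capTEV" fragment in the annotation most likely corresponds to this His tag. Thymosin β4 is an actin monomer-sequestering peptide, so fusing it to actin generally keeps the recombinant protein in a non-polymerised form, and the His tag allows affinity purification. The record does not describe how the fusion partner is subsequently removed.

The stated purpose is to study the dynamics of monomeric G-actin by NMR spectroscopy. The record does not explain the specific role of the isoleucine-to-leucine change.
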