Addgene plasmid #184296: I34L
Purpose: To study dynamics of G-actin using NMR spectroscopy.
Depositing lab: Michael Rosen. Depositing organization: University of Texas Southwestern Medical Center. Publication: Bound nucleotide can control the dynamic architecture of monomeric actin. Ali R, Zahm JA, Rosen MK. Nat Struct Mol Biol. 2022 Apr;29(4):320-328. doi: 10.1038/s41594-022-00743-5. Epub 2022 Mar 24. PubMed 35332323.
Backbone
  Vector backbone: pPICZ B
  Backbone manufacturer: Invitrogen
  Backbone size w/o insert (bp): 3328
  Vector type: Yeast Expression
  Selectable markers: Zeocin
Growth in bacteria
  Bacterial resistance: Bleocin (Zeocin), 50 μg/mL
  Growth temperature: 37°C
  Growth strain: DH5alpha
  Copy number: Unknown
Gene/Insert
  Gene/Insert name: Act5C
  Species: D. melanogaster (fly)
  Insert size (bp): 1431
  Mutation: I34L
  Entrez Gene: Act5C (a.k.a. Dmel_CG4027, A, A4V404_DROME, ACT, ACT1_DROME, ACT5C, Ac5C, Act, Act-5C, Act5, Act5c, Actin, Actin/BAP47, Actin5C, ArpA, BAP47, Bap47, CG4027, Dmel\CG4027, F-ACTIN, F-Actin, F-actin, G-actin, M32055, T11, act, act 5C, act5C, actin, actin5C, actomyosin, anon-EST:fe2D2, beta-Actin, beta-actin, beta-actin/Bap47, chrX:5748184..5748304, cyt5C, f-actin, l(1)G0009, l(1)G0010, l(1)G0025, l(1)G0079, l(1)G0117, l(1)G0177, l(1)G0245, l(1)G0330, l(1)G0420, l(1)G0486)
  Promoter: AOX1
  Tag / fusion protein: B-Thymosin followedby hexahistidine tag (C terminal on insert)
  Cloning method: Restriction Enzyme; 5′ cloning site EcoRI (not destroyed); 3′ cloning site NotI (not destroyed)
  Sequencing primers: 5′ 5'-GACTGGTTCCAATTGACAAGC-3'; 3′ 5'-GCAAATGGCATTCTGACATCC-3'
Resource information
  A portion of this plasmid was derived from a plasmid made by: Lab stock
Terms and licenses: Academic/Nonprofit Terms; Industry Terms: Not Available to Industry
Depositor comments: Insert was expressed in fusion with beta-thymosin4. Can be expressed in GS115.
How to cite: I34L was a gift from Michael Rosen (Addgene plasmid # 184296 ; http://n2t.net/addgene:184296 ; RRID:Addgene_184296)
